Addgene plasmid #171579: pScarlessHD-N-3x127D01-DsRed
Purpose: For scarless insertion of 3x127D01 NanoTag into N-term; Marked by the visible marker 3xP3-DsRed flanked by piggyBac termini.
Depositing lab: Norbert Perrimon & Hidde Ploegh. Depositing organization: Harvard Medical School. Publication: Protein visualization and manipulation in Drosophila through the use of epitope tags recognized by nanobodies. Xu J, Kim AR, Cheloha RW, Fischer FA, Li JSS, Feng Y, Stoneburner E, Binari R, Mohr SE, Zirin J, Ploegh HL, Perrimon N. Elife. 2022 Jan 25;11. pii: 74326. doi: 10.7554/eLife.74326. PubMed 35076390.
Backbone
  Vector backbone: pScarlessHD
  Vector type: Insect Expression
Growth in bacteria
  Bacterial resistance: Ampicillin, 100 μg/mL
  Growth temperature: 37°C
  Growth strain: DH5alpha
  Copy number: High Copy
Gene/Insert
  Gene/Insert name: 3x127D01
  Species: H. sapiens (human)
  Entrez Gene: CXCR2 (a.k.a. CD182, CDw128b, CMKAR2, IL8R2, IL8RA, IL8RB, WHIMS2)
  Cloning method: Gibson Cloning
Terms and licenses: Academic/Nonprofit Terms; Industry Terms: Not Available to Industry
Depositor comments: Please visit https://www.biorxiv.org/content/10.1101/2021.04.16.440240v1 for BioRxiv preprint.
How to cite: pScarlessHD-N-3x127D01-DsRed was a gift from Norbert Perrimon & Hidde Ploegh (Addgene plasmid # 171579 ; http://n2t.net/addgene:171579 ; RRID:Addgene_171579)
