[The description below was written by a language model from this plasmid's Addgene catalogue record and pLannotate feature annotations shown in this document.]
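Description:
pScarlessHD-N-3x127D01-DsRed is a homology-donor template built on the pScarlessHD backbone for tagging Drosophila genes at the N-terminus with three copies of the 127D01 NanoTag, a short epitope recognized by a nanobody. The catalogue links the tag to human CXCR2 as its source gene. The plasmid is catalogued as an insect expression vector and is propagated in E. coli at high copy from a ColE1/pUC-type origin under ampicillin selection (β-lactamase). The feature table also detects a full-length Tn5 NeoR/KanR coding sequence, along with fragments of the Tn5 transposase, ccdB, lacZα and lacI, a lac promoter/operator, and T7 and T3 promoters. These appear to be backbone or stuffer remnants, and the record does not say what role they play, although only ampicillin is listed for selection.

The payload pairs the tag with a removable visible marker. The annotated marker cassette consists of a Drosophila hsp70 minimal promoter fragment, DsRed-Express and an SV40 polyadenylation signal. According to the stated purpose this is the 3xP3-DsRed marker, in which 3xP3 elements typically direct eye-specific fluorescence for identifying transformants. The cassette is described as flanked by piggyBac termini, so that after integration by homology-directed repair, piggyBac transposase can excise the marker precisely and leave only the tag in frame at the target locus, which is the "scarless" outcome. The automated annotation did not label the 3x127D01 sequence, the 3xP3 elements or the piggyBac termini, so their positions cannot be confirmed from the table. No gene-specific homology arms are recorded, and users would presumably add these for their own target. The construct supports nanobody-based visualization and manipulation of endogenously tagged proteins.
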