Features (pLannotate 1.2.2; 19 found; start..end, strand, type, name):
    182..770     -  rep_origin     ori: high-copy-number ColE1/pMB1/pBR322/pUC origin of replication
    841..893     +  promoter       AmpR promoter (fragment): bla
    894..1754    +  CDS            AmpR: β-lactamase; bla; confers resistance to ampicillin, carbenicillin, and related antibiotics
   1847..1906    -  promoter       AmpR promoter (fragment): bla
   1933..1983    +  misc_feature   bom (fragment): basis of mobility region from pBR322
   2004..2798    -  CDS            NeoR/KanR: aminoglycoside phosphotransferase from Tn5; aph(3')-II (or nptII); confers resistance to neomycin, kanamycin, and G418 (Geneticin®)
   2830..3099    -  CDS            tnpA (fragment): TN5P_ECOLX - Also known as tnp. Experimental evidence at protein level: Swiss-Prot protein existence level 1. Mediates transposition of transposon Tn5 by a 'cut and paste' mechanism. First, the monomeric transposase binds the 19 bp inverted DNA repeats flanking the transposon. Then, dimerization of the DNA- bound transposase creates a synaptic DNA complex. After nicking of the first DNA strand, excision of the transposon proceeds through a series of intermediates. The transposase then mediates the insertion of the transposon at a new site by strand transfer. The activity of the wild- type tran
   3147..3450    -  CDS            ccdB (fragment): CcdB, a bacterial toxin that poisons DNA gyrase; ccdB; Plasmids containing the ccdB gene cannot be propagated in standard E. coli strains.
   3460..3607    -  CDS            lacZα (fragment): LacZα fragment of β-galactosidase; lacZ fragment
   3610..3628    +  promoter       T7 promoter: promoter for bacteriophage T7 RNA polymerase
   4092..4214    +  promoter       hsp70 promoter (fragment): Drosophila melanogaster hsp70Bb promoter
   4236..4910    +  CDS            DsRed-Express: DsRed-Express is a basic (constitutively fluorescent) orange fluorescent protein published in 2002, derived from Discosoma sp.. It is reported to be a rapidly-maturing tetramer with low acid sensitivity.
   4928..5011    +  CDS            large T antigen (fragment): large T antigen from SV40 (simian virus 40)
   5034..5155    +  polyA_signal   SV40 poly(A) signal: SV40 polyadenylation signal
   5537..5555    -  promoter       T3 promoter: promoter for bacteriophage T3 RNA polymerase
   5600..5616    -  protein_bind   lac operator: The lac repressor binds to the lac operator to inhibit transcription in E. coli. This inhibition can be relieved by adding lactose or isopropyl-β-D-thiogalactopyranoside (IPTG). lac repressor encoded by lacI
   5624..5654    -  promoter       lac promoter: promoter for the E. coli lac operon
   5669..5690    -  protein_bind   CAP binding site: CAP binding activates transcription in the presence of cAMP. E. coli catabolite activator protein
   5703..5795    -  CDS            lacI (fragment): lac repressor; lacI; The lac repressor binds to the lac operator to inhibit transcription in E. coli. This inhibition can be relieved by adding lactose or isopropyl-β-D-thiogalactopyranoside (IPTG).
>Addgene plasmid #171579 | pScarlessHD-N-3x127D01-DsRed | addgene full sequence | sequence record 336462 | Addgene NGS Result
CTTCCGCTTCCTCGCTCACTGACTCGCTGCGCTCGGTCGTTCGGCTGCGGCGAGCGGTATCAGCTCACTC
AAAGGCGGTAATACGGTTATCCACAGAATCAGGGGATAACGCAGGAAAGAACATGTGAGCAAAAGGCCAG
CAAAAGGCCAGGAACCGTAAAAAGGCCGCGTTGCTGGCGTTTTTCCATAGGCTCCGCCCCCCTGACGAGC
ATCACAAAAATCGACGCTCAAGTCAGAGGTGGCGAAACCCGACAGGACTATAAAGATACCAGGCGTTTCC
CCCTGGAAGCTCCCTCGTGCGCTCTCCTGTTCCGACCCTGCCGCTTACCGGATACCTGTCCGCCTTTCTC
CCTTCGGGAAGCGTGGCGCTTTCTCATAGCTCACGCTGTAGGTATCTCAGTTCGGTGTAGGTCGTTCGCT
CCAAGCTGGGCTGTGTGCACGAACCCCCCGTTCAGCCCGACCGCTGCGCCTTATCCGGTAACTATCGTCT
TGAGTCCAACCCGGTAAGACACGACTTATCGCCACTGGCAGCAGCCACTGGTAACAGGATTAGCAGAGCG
AGGTATGTAGGCGGTGCTACAGAGTTCTTGAAGTGGTGGCCTAACTACGGCTACACTAGAAGAACAGTAT
TTGGTATCTGCGCTCTGCTGAAGCCAGTTACCTTCGGAAAAAGAGTTGGTAGCTCTTGATCCGGCAAACA
AACCACCGCTGGTAGCGGTGGTTTTTTTGTTTGCAAGCAGCAGATTACGCGCAGAAAAAAAGGATCTCAA
GAAGATCCTTTGATCTTTTCTACGGGGTCTGACGCTCAGTGGAACGAAAACTCACGTTAAGGGATTTTGG
TCATGAGACAATAACCCTGATAAATGCTTCAATAATATTGAAAAAGGAAGAGTATGAGTATTCAACATTT
CCGTGTCGCCCTTATTCCCTTTTTTGCGGCATTTTGCCTTCCTGTTTTTGCTCACCCAGAAACGCTGGTG
AAAGTAAAAGATGCTGAAGATCAGTTGGGTGCACGAGTGGGTTACATCGAACTGGATCTCAACAGCGGTA
AGATCCTTGAGAGTTTTCGCCCCGAAGAACGTTTTCCAATGATGAGCACTTTTAAAGTTCTGCTATGTGG
CGCGGTATTATCCCGTATTGACGCCGGGCAAGAGCAACTCGGTCGCCGCATACACTATTCTCAGAATGAC
TTGGTTGAGTACTCACCAGTCACAGAAAAGCATCTTACGGATGGCATGACAGTAAGAGAATTATGCAGTG
CTGCCATAACCATGAGTGATAACACTGCGGCCAACTTACTTCTGACAACGATCGGAGGACCGAAGGAGCT
AACCGCTTTTTTGCACAACATGGGGGATCATGTAACTCGCCTTGATCGTTGGGAACCGGAGCTGAATGAA
GCCATACCAAACGACGAGCGTGACACCACGATGCCTGTAGCAATGGCAACAACGTTGCGCAAACTATTAA
CTGGCGAACTACTTACTCTAGCTTCCCGGCAACAATTAATAGACTGGATGGAGGCGGATAAAGTTGCAGG
ACCACTTCTGCGCTCGGCCCTTCCGGCTGGCTGGTTTATTGCTGATAAATCTGGAGCCGGTGAGCGTGGG
TCTCGCGGTATCATTGCAGCACTGGGGCCAGATGGTAAGCCCTCCCGTATCGTAGTTATCTACACGACGG
GGAGTCAGGCAACTATGGATGAACGAAATAGACAGATCGCTGAGATAGGTGCCTCACTGATTAAGCATTG
GTAACTGTCAGACCAAGTTTACTCATATATACTTTAGATTGATTTAAAACTTCATTTTTAATTTAAAAGG
ATCTAGGTGAAGATCCTTTTTGATAATCTCATGAGCGGATACATATTTGAATGTATTTAGAAAAATAAAC
AAATAGGGGTTCCGCGCACATTTCCCCGAAAAGTGCCACCTGATGCGGTGTGAAATACCGCACAGATGCG
TAAGGAGAAAATACCGCATCAGGAAATTGTAAGCGTTAATAATTCAGAAGAACTCGTCAAGAAGGCGATA
GAAGGCGATGCGCTGCGAATCGGGAGCGGCGATACCGTAAAGCACGAGGAAGCGGTCAGCCCATTCGCCG
CCAAGCTCTTCAGCAATATCACGGGTAGCCAACGCTATGTCCTGATAGCGGTCCGCCACACCCAGCCGGC
CACAGTCGATGAATCCAGAAAAGCGGCCATTTTCCACCATGATATTCGGCAAGCAGGCATCGCCATGGGT
CACGACGAGATCCTCGCCGTCGGGCATGCTCGCCTTGAGCCTGGCGAACAGTTCGGCTGGCGCGAGCCCC
TGATGCTCTTCGTCCAGATCATCCTGATCGACAAGACCGGCTTCCATCCGAGTACGTGCTCGCTCGATGC
GATGTTTCGCTTGGTGGTCGAATGGGCAGGTAGCCGGATCAAGCGTATGCAGCCGCCGCATTGCATCAGC
CATGATGGATACTTTCTCGGCAGGAGCAAGGTGAGATGACAGGAGATCCTGCCCCGGCACTTCGCCCAAT
AGCAGCCAGTCCCTTCCCGCTTCAGTGACAACGTCGAGCACAGCTGCGCAAGGAACGCCCGTCGTGGCCA
GCCACGATAGCCGCGCTGCCTCGTCTTGCAGTTCATTCAGGGCACCGGACAGGTCGGTCTTGACAAAAAG
AACCGGGCGCCCCTGCGCTGACAGCCGGAACACGGCGGCATCAGAGCAGCCGATTGTCTGTTGTGCCCAG
TCATAGCCGAATAGCCTCTCCACCCAAGCGGCCGGAGAACCTGCGTGCAATCCATCTTGTTCAATCATGC
GAAACGATCCTCATCCTGTCTCTTGATCAGAGCTTGATCCCCTGCGCCATCAGATCCTTGGCGGCAAGAA
AGCCATCCAGTTTACTTTGCAGGGCTTCCCAACCTTACCAGAGGGCGCCCCAGCTGGCAATTCCGGTTCG
CTTGCTGTCCATAAAACCGCCCAGTCTAGCTATCGCCATGTAAGCCCACTGCAAGCTACCTGCTTTCTCT
TTGCGCTTGCGTTTTCCCTTGTCCAGATAGCCCAGTAGCTGACATTCATCCGGGGTCAGCACCGTTTCTG
CGGACTGGCTTTCTACGTGAAAAGGATCTAGGTGAAGATCCTTTTTGATAATCTCATGCCTGACATTTAT
ATTCCCCAGAACATCAGGTTAATGGCGTTTTTGATGTCATTTTCGCGGTGGCTGAGATCAGCCACTTCTT
CCCCGATAACGGAGACCGGCACACTGGCCATATCGGTGGTCATCATGCGCCAGCTTTCATCCCCGATATG
CACCACCGGGTAAAGTTCACGGGAGACTTTATCTGACAGCAGACGTGCACTGGCCAGGGGGATCACCATC
CGTCGCCCCGGCGTGTCAATAATATCACTCTGTACATCCACAAACAGACGATAACGGCTCTCTCTTTTAT
AGGTGTAAACCTTAAACTGCCGTACGTATAGGCTGCGCAACTGTTGGGAAGGGCGATCGGTGCGGGCCTC
TTCGCTATTACGCCAGCTGGCGAAAGGGGGATGTGCTGCAAGGCGATTAAGTTGGGTAACGCCAGGGTTT
TCCCAGTCACGACGTTGTAAAACGACGGCCAGTGAATTGTAATACGACTCACTATAGGGCGAATTGAATT
TAGCGGCCGCGAATTCATGAGTTTTGAGGACTTTTGGAAAGGCGAGGATGGTAGCGGAAGTTTCGAAGAC
TTCTGGAAGGGAGAGGATGGATCCGGAAGCTTTGAAGACTTTTGGAAAGGAGAAGACATTAACCCTAGAA
AGATAATCATATTGTGACGTACGTTAAAGATAATCATGCGTAAAATTGACGCATGTGTTTTATCGGTCTG
TATATCGAGGTTTATTTATTAATTTGAATAGATATTAAGTTTTATTATATTTACACTTACATACTAATAA
TAAATTCAACAAACAATTTATTTATGTTTATTTATTTATTAAAAAAAAACAAAAACTCAAAATTTCTTCT
ATAAAGTAACAAAACTTTTAGGATCTAATTCAATTAGAGACTAATTCAATTAGAGCTAATTCAATTAGGA
TCCAAGCTTATCGATTTCGAACCCTCGACCGCCGGAGTATAAATAGAGGCGCTTCGTCTACGGAGCGACA
ATTCAATTCAAACAAGCAAAGTGAACACGTCGCTAAGCGAAAGCTAAGCAAATAAACAAGCGCAGCTGAA
CAAGCTAAACAATCGGCTCGAAGCCGGTCGCCACCATGGCCTCCTCCGAGGACGTCATCAAGGAGTTCAT
GCGCTTCAAGGTGCGCATGGAGGGCTCCGTGAACGGCCACGAGTTCGAGATCGAGGGCGAGGGCGAGGGC
CGCCCCTACGAGGGCACCCAGACCGCCAAGCTGAAGGTGACCAAGGGCGGCCCCCTGCCCTTCGCCTGGG
ACATCCTGTCCCCCCAGTTCCAGTACGGCTCCAAGGTGTACGTGAAGCACCCCGCCGACATCCCCGACTA
CAAGAAGCTGTCCTTCCCCGAGGGCTTCAAGTGGGAGCGCGTGATGAACTTCGAGGACGGCGGCGTGGTG
ACCGTGACCCAGGACTCCTCCCTCCAGGACGGCTCCTTCATCTACAAGGTGAAGTTCATCGGCGTGAACT
TCCCCTCCGACGGCCCCGTAATGCAGAAGAAGACTATGGGCTGGGAGGCGTCCACCGAGCGCCTGTACCC
CCGCGACGGCGTGCTGAAGGGCGAGATCCACAAGGCCCTGAAGCTGAAGGACGGCGGCCACTACCTGGTG
GAGTTCAAGTCCATCTACATGGCCAAGAAGCCCGTGCAGCTGCCCGGCTACTACTACGTGGACTCCAAGC
TGGACATCACCTCCCACAACGAGGACTACACCATCGTGGAGCAGTACGAGCGCGCCGAGGGCCGCCACCA
CCTGTTCCTGTAGCGGCCGCGACTCTAGATCATAATCAGCCATACCACATTTGTAGAGGTTTTACTTGCT
TTAAAAAACCTCCCACACCTCCCCCTGAACCTGAAACATAAAATGAATGCAATTGTTGTTGTTAACTTGT
TTATTGCAGCTTATAATGGTTACAAATAAAGCAATAGCATCACAAATTTCACAAATAAAGCATTTTTTTC
ACTGCATTCTAGTTGTGGTTTGTCCAAACTCATCAATGTATCTTAGATATCTATAACAAGAAAATATATA
TATAATAAGTTATCACGTAAGTAGAACATGAAATAACAATATAATTATCGTATGAGTTAAATCTTAAAAG
TCACGTAAAAGATAATCATGCGTCATTTTGACTCACGCGGTCGTTATAGTTCAAAATCAGTGACACTTAC
CGCATTGACAAGCACGCCTCACGGGAGCTCCAAGCGGCGACTGAGATGTCCTAAATGCACAGCGACGGAT
TCGCGCTATTTAGAAAGAGAGAGCAATATTTCAAGAATGCATGCGTCAATTTTACGCAGACTATCTTTCT
AGGGTTAAGGCCGGCGGGTCGGGAGGTTCTGGTGGTTCAGGAGGTTCCGAATTCGTTTAAACCTGCAGGA
CTAGTCCCTTTAGTGAGGGTTAATTCTGAGCTTGGCGTAATCATGGTCATAGCTGTTTCCTGTGTGAAAT
TGTTATCCGCTCACAATTCCACACAACATACGAGCCGGAAGCATAAAGTGTAAAGCCTGGGGTGCCTAAT
GAGTGAGCTAACTCACATTAATTGCGTTGCGCTCACTGCCCGCTTTCCAGTCGGGAAACCTGTCGTGCCA
GCTGCATTAATGAATCGGCCAACGCGCGGGGAGAGGCGGTTTGCGTATTGGGCGCT
